>Addgene plasmid #141261 | pDONR223 SARS-CoV-2 NSP7 | addgene full sequence | sequence record 288067 | Addgene NGS Result
TTTGCTGGCCTTTTGCTCACATGTTCTTTCCTGCGTTATCCCCTGATTCTGTGGATAACCGTATTACCGC
CTTTGAGTGAGCTGATACCGCTCGCCGCAGCCGAACGACCGAGCGCAGCGAGTCAGTGAGCGAGGAAGCG
GAAGAGCGCCCAATACGCAAACCGCCTCTCCCCGCGCGTTGGCCGATTCATTAATGCAGCTGGCACGACA
GGTTTCCCGACTGGAAAGCGGGCAGTGAGCGCAACGCAATTAATACGCGTACCGCTAGCCAGGAAGAGTT
TGTAGAAACGCAAAAAGGCCATCCGTCAGGATGGCCTTCTGCTTAGTTTGATGCCTGGCAGTTTATGGCG
GGCGTCCTGCCCGCCACCCTCCGGGCCGTTGCTTCACAACGTTCAAATCCGCTCCCGGCGGATTTGTCCT
ACTCAGGAGAGCGTTCACCGACAAACAACAGATAAAACGAAAGGCCCAGTCTTCCGACTGAGCCTTTCGT
TTTATTTGATGCCTGGCAGTTCCCTACTCTCGCGTTAACGCTAGCATGGATGTTTTCCCAGTCACGACGT
TGTAAAACGACGGCCAGTCTTAAGCTCGGGCCCCAAATAATGATTTTATTTTGACTGATAGTGACCTGTT
CGTTGCAACAAATTGATGAGCAATGCTTTTTTATAATGCCAACTTTGTACAAAAAAGTTGGCATGAGCAA
GATGTCCGACGTGAAGTGCACCTCCGTGGTGCTGCTGTCTGTGCTGCAGCAGCTGCGCGTGGAGAGCTCC
TCTAAGCTGTGGGCCCAGTGCGTGCAGCTGCACAACGACATCCTGCTGGCCAAGGACACCACCGAGGCTT
TCGAAAAGATGGTGTCTCTGCTGAGCGTGCTGCTGTCCATGCAGGGAGCTGTGGACATCAACAAGCTGTG
CGAGGAAATGCTGGACAACAGGGCTACCCTGCAGTAATACCCAACTTTCTTGTACAAAGTTGGCATTATA
AGAAAGCATTGCTTATCAATTTGTTGCAACGAACAGGTCACTATCAGTCAAAATAAAATCATTATTTGCC
ATCCAGCTGATATCCCCTATAGTGAGTCGTATTACATGGTCATAGCTGTTTCCTGGCAGCTCTGGCCCGT
GTCTCAAAATCTCTGATGTTACATTGCACAAGATAAAAATATATCATCATGCCTCCTCTAGACCAGCCAG
GACAGAAATGCCTCGACTTCGCTGCTACCCAAGGTTGCCGGGTGACGCACACCGTGGAAACGGATGAAGG
CACGAACCCAGTGGACATAAGCCTGTTCGGTTCGTAAGCTGTAATGCAAGTAGCGTATGCGCTCACGCAA
CTGGTCCAGAACCTTGACCGAACGCAGCGGTGGTAACGGCGCAGTGGCGGTTTTCATGGCTTGTTATGAC
TGTTTTTTTGGGGTACAGTCTATGCCTCGGGCATCCAAGCAGCAAGCGCGTTACGCCGTGGGTCGATGTT
TGATGTTATGGAGCAGCAACGATGTTACGCAGCAGGGCAGTCGCCCTAAAACAAAGTTAAACATTATGAG
GGAAGCGGTGATCGCCGAAGTATCGACTCAACTATCAGAGGTAGTTGGCGTCATCGAGCGCCATCTCGAA
CCGACGTTGCTGGCCGTACATTTGTACGGCTCCGCAGTGGATGGCGGCCTGAAGCCACACAGTGATATTG
ATTTGCTGGTTACGGTGACCGTAAGGCTTGATGAAACAACGCGGCGAGCTTTGATCAACGACCTTTTGGA
AACTTCGGCTTCCCCTGGAGAGAGCGAGATTCTCCGCGCTGTAGAAGTCACCATTGTTGTGCACGACGAC
ATCATTCCGTGGCGTTATCCAGCTAAGCGCGAACTGCAATTTGGAGAATGGCAGCGCAATGACATTCTTG
CAGGTATCTTCGAGCCAGCCACGATCGACATTGATCTGGCTATCTTGCTGACAAAAGCAAGAGAACATAG
CGTTGCCTTGGTAGGTCCAGCGGCGGAGGAACTCTTTGATCCGGTTCCTGAACAGGATCTATTTGAGGCG
CTAAATGAAACCTTAACGCTATGGAACTCGCCGCCCGACTGGGCTGGCGATGAGCGAAATGTAGTGCTTA
CGTTGTCCCGCATTTGGTACAGCGCAGTAACCGGCAAAATCGCGCCGAAGGATGTCGCTGCCGACTGGGC
AATGGAGCGCCTGCCGGCCCAGTATCAGCCCGTCATACTTGAAGCTAGACAGGCTTATCTTGGACAAGAA
GAAGATCGCTTGGCCTCGCGCGCAGATCAGTTGGAAGAATTTGTCCACTACGTGAAAGGCGAGATCACCA
AGGTAGTCGGCAAATAACCCTCGAGCCACCCATGACCAAAATCCCTTAACGTGAGTTACGCGTCGTTCCA
CTGAGCGTCAGACCCCGTAGAAAAGATCAAAGGATCTTCTTGAGATCCTTTTTTTCTGCGCGTAATCTGC
TGCTTGCAAACAAAAAAACCACCGCTACCAGCGGTGGTTTGTTTGCCGGATCAAGAGCTACCAACTCTTT
TTCCGAAGGTAACTGGCTTCAGCAGAGCGCAGATACCAAATACTGTTCTTCTAGTGTAGCCGTAGTTAGG
CCACCACTTCAAGAACTCTGTAGCACCGCCTACATACCTCGCTCTGCTAATCCTGTTACCAGTGGCTGCT
GCCAGTGGCGATAAGTCGTGTCTTACCGGGTTGGACTCAAGACGATAGTTACCGGATAAGGCGCAGCGGT
CGGGCTGAACGGGGGGTTCGTGCACACAGCCCAGCTTGGAGCGAACGACCTACACCGAACTGAGATACCT
ACAGCGTGAGCTATGAGAAAGCGCCACGCTTCCCGAAGGGAGAAAGGCGGACAGGTATCCGGTAAGCGGC
AGGGTCGGAACAGGAGAGCGCACGAGGGAGCTTCCAGGGGGAAACGCCTGGTATCTTTATAGTCCTGTCG
GGTTTCGCCACCTCTGACTTGAGCGTCGATTTTTGTGATGCTCGTCAGGGGGGCGGAGCCTATGGAAAAA
CGCCAGCAACGCGGCCTTTTTACGGTTCCTGGCCT
Features (pLannotate 1.2.2; 12 found; start..end, strand, type, name):
     11..144     +  rep_origin     RSF ori (fragment): Plasmids containing the RSF 1030 origin of replication can be propagated in E. coli cells that contain additional plasmids with compatible origins.
    146..238     +  CDS            lacI (fragment): lac repressor; lacI; The lac repressor binds to the lac operator to inhibit transcription in E. coli. This inhibition can be relieved by adding lactose or isopropyl-β-D-thiogalactopyranoside (IPTG).
    293..320     -  terminator     rrnB T2 terminator: transcription terminator T2 from the E. coli rrnB gene
    452..495     +  terminator     rrnB T1 terminator: Escherichia coli rrnB; transcription terminator T1 from the E. coli rrnB gene
    542..578     -  CDS            lacZα (fragment): LacZα fragment of β-galactosidase; lacZ fragment
    595..690     +  protein_bind   attL3: mutant version of attL; recombination site for the Gateway® LR reaction LR Clonase™
    949..1048    -  protein_bind   attL2: mutant version of attL; recombination site for the Gateway® LR reaction LR Clonase™
   1066..1084    -  promoter       T7 promoter: promoter for bacteriophage T7 RNA polymerase
   1274..1297    +  promoter       Pc promoter (fragment): intI1 (promoter lies within the coding sequence); class 1 integron promoter
   1473..1529    +  CDS            GmR (fragment): gentamycin acetyltransferase; aacC1; confers resistance to gentamycin
   1536..2327    +  CDS            SmR: aminoglycoside adenylyltransferase (Murphy, 1985); aadA; confers resistance to spectinomycin and streptomycin
   2420..3008    +  rep_origin     ori: high-copy-number ColE1/pMB1/pBR322/pUC origin of replication
