[The description below was written by a language model from this plasmid's Addgene catalogue record and pLannotate feature annotations shown in this document.]
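Description:
pDONR223 SARS-CoV-2 NSP7 is a Gateway-compatible entry clone built in the pDONR223 backbone, carrying the coding sequence of non-structural protein 7 (NSP7) from SARS-CoV-2 isolate Wuhan-Hu-1. NSP7 is one of the mature products of the ORF1ab polyprotein. The roughly 255 bp insert was made by gene synthesis and contains many synonymous changes from codon optimization, so the encoded protein is unchanged while the nucleotide sequence differs from the viral genome. The plasmid is maintained in E. coli through a high-copy ColE1/pUC-type origin and is selected with spectinomycin, with resistance provided by the aadA (SmR) aminoglycoside adenylyltransferase gene. An upstream class 1 integron Pc promoter fragment and a short gentamicin-resistance remnant are also annotated next to that marker.

In the sequenced record of about 3 kb, the annotation places two attL-type recombination sites on either side of an unannotated gap of about 260 bp, which matches the expected position and size of the NSP7 insert. The automated annotation calls the sites attL3 and attL2. These sites allow an LR Clonase reaction to move the ORF into any compatible destination vector for expression, tagging or interaction assays. rrnB T1 and T2 terminators lie upstream of the cassette and insulate it from read-through transcription, and a T7 promoter sits just outside the downstream att site. The entry clone has no dedicated expression promoter for the insert, because expression is meant to come from the destination vector. The short RSF ori, lacI and lacZα hits are fragmentary matches rather than functional parts. The listed backbone size of 5005 bp refers to the empty donor vector, so it is larger than the final clone. The plasmid belongs to a collection of SARS-CoV-2 coding regions intended for flexible transfer into downstream vectors.
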