Addgene plasmid #141261: pDONR223 SARS-CoV-2 NSP7
Purpose: Gateway-compatible Entry vector, with insert of NSP7 gene's CDS from SARS-CoV-2 isolate Wuhan-Hu-1
Depositing lab: Fritz Roth. Depositing organization: Sinai Health System. Publication: A Comprehensive, Flexible Collection of SARS-CoV-2 Coding Regions. Kim DK, Knapp JJ, Kuang D, Chawla A, Cassonnet P, Lee H, Sheykhkarimli D, Samavarchi-Tehrani P, Abdouni H, Rayhan A, Li R, Pogoutse O, Coyaud E, van der Werf S, Demeret C, Gingras AC, Taipale M, Raught B, Jacob Y, Roth FP. G3 (Bethesda). 2020 Aug 6. pii: g3.120.401554. doi: 10.1534/g3.120.401554. PubMed 32763951.
Backbone
  Vector backbone: pDONR223
  Backbone manufacturer: Rual et al, Genome Res. 14:2128-2135, 2004.
  Backbone size w/o insert (bp): 5005
  Vector type: Gateway-compatible Entry vector
Growth in bacteria
  Bacterial resistance: Spectinomycin, 50 μg/mL
  Growth temperature: 37°C
  Growth strain: DH5alpha
  Copy number: Unknown
Gene/Insert
  Gene/Insert name: NSP7 (alt name: Gene ID 43740578)
  Species: SARS-CoV-2 isolate Wuhan-Hu-1
  Insert size (bp): 255
  Mutation: Many synonymous changes due to codon optimization
  Entrez Gene: ORF1ab (a.k.a. GU280_gp01)
  Cloning method: Gateway Cloning
  Sequencing primers: 5′ M13F; 3′ M13R
Resource information
  A portion of this plasmid was derived from a plasmid made by: Synthesized from GenScript
Terms and licenses: Academic/Nonprofit Terms; Industry Terms
How to cite: pDONR223 SARS-CoV-2 NSP7 was a gift from Fritz Roth (Addgene plasmid # 141261 ; http://n2t.net/addgene:141261 ; RRID:Addgene_141261)
