>Addgene plasmid #141261 | pDONR223 SARS-CoV-2 NSP7 | depositor partial sequence | sequence record 275542 | Insersted CDS with stop codon
ATGAGCAAGATGTCCGACGTGAAGTGCACCTCCGTGGTGCTGCTGTCTGTGCTGCAGCAGCTGCGCGTGG
AGAGCTCCTCTAAGCTGTGGGCCCAGTGCGTGCAGCTGCACAACGACATCCTGCTGGCCAAGGACACCAC
CGAGGCTTTCGAAAAGATGGTGTCTCTGCTGAGCGTGCTGCTGTCCATGCAGGGAGCTGTGGACATCAAC
AAGCTGTGCGAGGAAATGCTGGACAACAGGGCTACCCTGCAGTAA
