>Addgene plasmid #141261 | pDONR223 SARS-CoV-2 NSP7 | addgene partial sequence | sequence record 276461 | M13-F20 5'-TGTAAAACGACGGCCAGT-3'
GATTTTATTTTGACTGATAGTGACCTGTTCGTTGCAACAAATTGATGAGCAATGCTTTTTTATAATGCCA
ACTTTGTACAAAAAAGTTGGCATGAGCAAGATGTCCGACGTGAAGTGCACCTCCGTGGTGCTGCTGTCTG
TGCTGCAGCAGCTGCGCGTGGAGAGCTCCTCTAAGCTGTGGGCCCAGTGCGTGCAGCTGCACAACGACAT
CCTGCTGGCCAAGGACACCACCGAGGCTTTCGAAAAGATGGTGTCTCTGCTGAGCGTGCTGCTGTCCATG
CAGGGAGCTGTGGACATCAACAAGCTGTGCGAGGAAATGCTGGACAACAGGGCTACCCTGCAGTAATACC
CAACTTTCTTGTACAAAGTTGGCATTATAAGAAAGCATTGCTTATCAATTTGTTGCAACGAACAGGTCAC
TATCAGTCAAAATAAAATCATTATTTGCCATCCAGCTGATATCCCCTATAGTGAGTCGTATTACATGGTC
ATAGCTGTTTCCTGGCAGCTCTGGCCCGTGTCTCAAAATCTCTGATGTTACATTGCACAAGATAAAAATA
TATCATCATGCCTCCTCTAGACCAGCCAGGACAGAAATGCCTCGACTTCGCTGCTACCCAAGGTTGCCGG
GTGACGCACACCGTGGAAACGGATGAAGGCACGAACCCAGTGGACATAAGCCTGTTCGGTTCGTAAGCTG
TAATGCAAGTAGCGTATGCGCTCACGCAACTGGTCCAGAACCTTGACNGAACGCAGCGGTGGTAACGGCG
CANTGGCGGTTTTCATGGCTTGTTATGACTGTTTTTTTGGGGTACAGTCTATGCCTCGGGCATCCAAGCA
GCAAGCGCGTTACGCCGTGGGTCGATGTTTGATGT
