>Addgene plasmid #141261 | pDONR223 SARS-CoV-2 NSP7 | addgene partial sequence | sequence record 276462 | M13-Rev 5'-CAGGAAACAGCTATGACC-3'
CAGCTGGATGGCAAATAATGATTTTATTTTGACTGATAGTGACCTGTTCGTTGCAACAAATTGATAAGCA
ATGCTTTCTTATAATGCCAACTTTGTACAAGAAAGTTGGGTATTACTGCAGGGTAGCCCTGTTGTCCAGC
ATTTCCTCGCACAGCTTGTTGATGTCCACAGCTCCCTGCATGGACAGCAGCACGCTCAGCAGAGACACCA
TCTTTTCGAAAGCCTCGGTGGTGTCCTTGGCCAGCAGGATGTCGTTGTGCAGCTGCACGCACTGGGCCCA
CAGCTTAGAGGAGCTCTCCACGCGCAGCTGCTGCAGCACAGACAGCAGCACCACGGAGGTGCACTTCACG
TCGGACATCTTGCTCATGCCAACTTTTTTGTACAAAGTTGGCATTATAAAAAAGCATTGCTCATCAATTT
GTTGCAACGAACAGGTCACTATCAGTCAAAATAAAATCATTATTTGGGGCCCGAGCTTAAGACTGGCCGT
CGTTTTACAACGTCGTGACTGGGAAANCATCCATGCTAGCGTTAACGCGAGAGTANGGAACTGCCAGGCA
TCAAATAAAACGAAAGGCTCACTCGGAAGACTGGGCCTTTCGTTTTATCTGTTGTTTGTCGGTGAACGCT
CTCCTGAGTAGGACAAATCCGCCGGGAGC
